>Addgene plasmid #84149 | pFGC5941-PacI-ath-STTM782 | addgene full sequence | sequence record 177205 | Addgene NGS Result
TGAGACTTTTCAACAAAGGGTAATTTCGGGAAACCTCCTCGGATTCCATTGCCCAGCTATCTGTCACCTC
ATCGAAAGGACAGTAGAAAGGGGAGGTGGCTCCTACAAATGCCATCATTGCGATAAAGGAAAGGCTATCA
TTCAAGATGCCTCTGCCGACAGTGGTCCCAAAGATGGACCCCCACCCACGAGGAGCATCGTGGAAAAAGA
AGACGTTCCAACCACGTCTTCAAAGCAAGTGGATTGATGTGACATCTCCACTGACATAAGGGATGACGCA
CAACCCCACTATCCTTCGCCAGACCCTTCCTCTATATAAGGAAGTTCATTTCATTTGGAGAGGACAGCCC
AAGCTTAAGAACATCCAGATAGGTGTTTGTGTTGTTGTTGTTATGGTCTAATTTAAATATGGTCTAAAGA
AGAAGAATAAGAACATCCAGATAGGTGTTTGTGAATTCGGTACGCTGAAATCACCAGTCTCTCTCTACAA
ATCTATCTCTCTCTATTTTCTCCATAAATAATGTGTGAGTAGTTTCCCGATAAGGGAAATTAGGGTTCTT
ATAGGGTTTCGCTCATGTGTTGAGCATATAAGAAACCCTTAGTATGTATTTGTATTTGTAAAATACTTCT
ATCAATAAAATTTCTAATTCCTAAAACCAAAATCCAGTACTAAAATCCAGATCTCCTAAAGTCCCTATAG
ATCTTTGTCGTGAATATAAACCAGACACGAGACGACTAGACCTGGAGCCCAGACGCCGTTCGAAGCTAGA
AGTACCGCTTAGGCAGGAGGCCGTTAGGGAAAAGATGCTAAGGCAGGGTTGGTTACGTTGACTCCCCCGT
AGGTTTGGTTTAAATATGATGAAGTGGACGGAAGGAAGGAGGAAGACAAGGAAGGATAAGGTTGCAGGCC
CTGTGCAAGGTAAGAAGATGGAAATTTGATAGAGGTACGCTACTATACTTATACTATACGCTAAGGGAAT
GATTGTATTTATACCCTATACCCCCTAATAACCCCTTATCAATTTAAGAAATAATCCGCATAAGCCCCCG
CTTAAAAATTGGTATCAGAGCCATGAATAGGTCTATGACCAAAACTCAAGAGGATAAAACCTCACCAAAA
TACGAAAGAGTCCTTAACTCTAAAGATAAAAGATCTTTCAAGATCAAAACTAGTTCCCTCACACCGGTGA
CGGGGATCGCATGCGACCTCTAGACCATCACATTGGAGCTTCAGCTGCTCGAGTTCTATAGTGTCACCTA
AATCGTATGTGTATGATACATAAGGTTATGTATTAATTGTAGCCGCGTTCTTACGTCGACGTACCAATTA
CGCCCCGCCCTGTCACTCATCGCAGTACTGTTGTAATTCATTAAGCATTCTGCCGACATGGAAGCCATCA
CAAACGGCATGATGAACCTGAATCGCCAGCGGCATCAGCACCTTGTCGCCTTGCGTATAATATTTGCCCA
TGGTGAAAACGGGGGCGAAGAAGTTGTCCATATTGGCCACGTTTAAATCAAAACTGGTGAAACTCACCCA
GGGATTGGCTGAGACGAAAAACATATTCCCAATAAACCCTTTAGGGAAATAGGCCAGGTTTTCACCGTAA
CACGCCACATCTTGCGAATATATGTGTAGAAACTGCCGGAAATCGTCGTGGTATTCACTCCAGAGCGATG
AAAACGTTTCAGTTCGCTCATGGAAAACGGTGTAACAAGGGTGAACACTATCCCATATTACCAGCTCACC
GTCTTTCATTGCCATACGGAACTCCGGATGAGCATTCATCAGGCGGGCAAGAATGTGAATAAAGGCCGGA
TAAAACTTGTGCTTATTTTTCTTTACGGTCTTTAAAAAGGCCGTAATATCCAGCTGAACGGTCTGGTTAT
AGGTACATTGAGCAACTGACTGAAATGCCTCAAAATGTTCTTTACGATGCCATCGGGATATATCAACGGT
GGTATATCCAGTGATTTCTTTCTCCATTTTAGCTTCCTTAGCTCCTGAAAATCTCGATAACTCATTAAAG
CTTATCGATGATAAGCTGTCAAACATGAGAATTTAGCCCGCCTAATGAGCGGGCTTTTTGTTGTGATCCG
CGTTGCTGGCGTTTTTCCATAGGCTCCGCCCCCCTGACGAGTATCACAAAAATCGACGCTCAAGTCAGAG
GTGGCGAAACCCGACAGGACTATAAAGATACCAGGCGTTTCCCCCCTGGAAGCTCCCTCGTGCGCTCTCC
TGTTCCGACCCTGCCGCTTACCGGATACCTGTCCGCCTTTCTTAATTAAGACCCGGGACTAGTCCCTAGA
GTCCTGCTTTAATGAGATATGCGAGACGCCTATGATCGCATGATATTTGCTTTCAATTCTGTTGTGCACG
TTGTAAAAAACCTGAGCATGTGTAGCTCAGATCCTTACCGCCGGTTTCGGTTCATTCTAATGAATATATC
ACCCGTTACTATCGTATTTTTATGAATAATATTCTCCGTTCAATTTACTGATTGTACCCTACTACTTATA
TGTACAATATTAAAATGAAAACAATATATTGTGCTGAATAGGTTTATAGCGACATCTATGATAGAGCGCC
ACAATAACAAACAATTGCGTTTTATTATTACAAATCCAATTTTAAAAAAAGCGGCAGAACCGGTCAAACC
TAAAAGACTGATTACATAAATCTTATTCAAATTTCAAAAGTGCCCCAGGGGCTAGTATCTACGACACACC
GAGCGGCGAACTAATAACGCTCACTGAAGGGAACTCCGGTTCCCCGCCGGCGCGCATGGGTGAGATTCCT
TGAAGTTGAGTATTGGCCGTCCGCTCTACCGAAAGTTACGGGCACCATTCAACCCGGTCCAGCACGGCGG
CCGGGTAACCGACTTGCTGCCCCGAGAATTATGCAGCATTTTTTTGGTGTATGTGGGCCCCAAATGAAGT
GCAGGTCAAACCTTGACAGTGACGACAAATCGTTGGGCGGGTCCAGGGCGAATTTTGCGACAACATGTCG
AGGCTCAGCAGGACCTGCAGGCATGCAAGCTTGGCACTGGCCGTCGTTTTACAACGTCGTGACTGGGAAA
ACCCTGGCGTTACCCAACTTAATCGCCTTGCAGCACATCCCCCTTTCGCCAGCTGGCGTAATAGCGAAGA
GGCCCGCACCGATCGCCCTTCCCAACAGTTGCGCAGCCTGAATGGCGAATGCTAGAGCAGCTTGAGCTTG
GATCAGATTGTCGTTTCCCGCCTTCAGTTTAAACTATCAGTGTTTGACAGGATATATTGGCGGGTAAACC
TAAGAGAAAAGAGCGTTTATTAGAATAATCGGATATTTAAAAGGGCGTGAAAAGGTTTATCCGTTCGTCC
ATTTGTATGTGCATGCCAACCACAGGGTTCCCCTCGGGATCAAAGTACTTTGATCCAACCCCTCCGCTGC
TATAGTGCAGTCGGCTTCTGACGTTCAGTGCAGCCGTCTTCTGAAAACGACATGTCGCACAAGTCCTAAG
TTACGCGACAGGCTGCCGCCCTGCCCTTTTCCTGGCGTTTTCTTGTCGCGTGTTTTAGTCGCATAAAGTA
GAATACTTGCGACTAGAACCGGAGACATTACGCCATGAACAAGAGCGCCGCCGCTGGCCTGCTGGGCTAT
GCCCGCGTCAGCACCGACGACCAGGACTTGACCAACCAACGGGCCGAACTGCACGCGGCCGGCTGCACCA
AGCTGTTTTCCGAGAAGATCACCGGCACCAGGCGCGACCGCCCGGAGCTGGCCAGGATGCTTGACCACCT
ACGCCCTGGCGACGTTGTGACAGTGACCAGGCTAGACCGCCTGGCCCGCAGCACCCGCGACCTACTGGAC
ATTGCCGAGCGCATCCAGGAGGCCGGCGCGGGCCTGCGTAGCCTGGCAGAGCCGTGGGCCGACACCACCA
CGCCGGCCGGCCGCATGGTGTTGACCGTGTTCGCCGGCATTGCCGAGTTCGAGCGTTCCCTAATCATCGA
CCGCACCCGGAGCGGGCGCGAGGCCGCCAAGGCCCGAGGCGTGAAGTTTGGCCCCCGCCCTACCCTCACC
CCGGCACAGATCGCGCACGCCCGCGAGCTGATCGACCAGGAAGGCCGCACCGTGAAAGAGGCGGCTGCAC
TGCTTGGCGTGCATCGCTCGACCCTGTACCGCGCACTTGAGCGCAGCGAGGAAGTGACGCCCACCGAGGC
CAGGCGGCGCGGTGCCTTCCGTGAGGACGCATTGACCGAGGCCGACGCCCTGGCGGCCGCCGAGAATGAA
CGCCAAGAGGAACAAGCATGAAACCGCACCAGGACGGCCAGGACGAACCGTTTTTCATTACCGAAGAGAT
CGAGGCGGAGATGATCGCGGCCGGGTACGTGTTCGAGCCGCCCGCGCACGTCTCAACCGTGCGGCTGCAT
GAAATCCTGGCCGGTTTGTCTGATGCCAAGCTGGCGGCCTGGCCGGCCAGCTTGGCCGCTGAAGAAACCG
AGCGCCGCCGTCTAAAAAGGTGATGTGTATTTGAGTAAAACAGCTTGCGTCATGCGGTCGCTGCGTATAT
GATGCGATGAGTAAATAAACAAATACGCAAGGGGAACGCATGAAGGTTATCGCTGTACTTAACCAGAAAG
GCGGGTCAGGCAAGACGACCATCGCAACCCATCTAGCCCGCGCCCTGCAACTCGCCGGGGCCGATGTTCT
GTTAGTCGATTCCGATCCCCAGGGCAGTGCCCGCGATTGGGCGGCCGTGCGGGAAGATCAACCGCTAACC
GTTGTCGGCATCGACCGCCCGACGATTGACCGCGACGTGAAGGCCATCGGCCGGCGCGACTTCGTAGTGA
TCGACGGAGCGCCCCAGGCGGCGGACTTGGCTGTGTCCGCGATCAAGGCAGCCGACTTCGTGCTGATTCC
GGTGCAGCCAAGCCCTTACGACATATGGGCCACCGCCGACCTGGTGGAGCTGGTTAAGCAGCGCATTGAG
GTCACGGATGGAAGGCTACAAGCGGCCTTTGTCGTGTCGCGGGCGATCAAAGGCACGCGCATCGGCGGTG
AGGTTGCCGAGGCGCTGGCCGGGTACGAGCTGCCCATTCTTGAGTCCCGTATCACGCAGCGCGTGAGCTA
CCCAGGCACTGCCGCCGCCGGCACAACCGTTCTTGAATCAGAACCCGAGGGCGACGCTGCCCGCGAGGTC
CAGGCGCTGGCCGCTGAAATTAAATCAAAACTCATTTGAGTTAATGAGGTAAAGAGAAAATGAGCAAAAG
CACAAACACGCTAAGTGCCGGCCGTCCGAGCGCACGCAGCAGCAAGGCTGCAACGTTGGCCAGCCTGGCA
GACACGCCAGCCATGAAGCGGGTCAACTTTCAGTTGCCGGCGGAGGATCACACCAAGCTGAAGATGTACG
CGGTACGCCAAGGCAAGACCATTACCGAGCTGCTATCTGAATACATCGCGCAGCTACCAGAGTAAATGAG
CAAATGAATAAATGAGTAGATGAATTTTAGCGGCTAAAGGAGGCGGCATGGAAAATCAAGAACAACCAGG
CACCGACGCCGTGGAATGCCCCATGTGTGGAGGAACGGGCGGTTGGCCAGGCGTAAGCGGCTGGGTTGCC
TGCCGGCCCTGCAATGGCACTGGAACCCCCAAGCCCGAGGAATCGGCGTGAGCGGTCGCAAACCATCCGG
CCCGGTACAAATCGGCGCGGCGCTGGGTGATGACCTGGTGGAGAAGTTGAAGGCCGCGCAGGCCGCCCAG
CGGCAACGCATCGAGGCAGAAGCACGCCCCGGTGAATCGTGGCAAGCGGCCGCTGATCGAATCCGCAAAG
AATCCCGGCAACCGCCGGCAGCCGGTGCGCCGTCGATTAGGAAGCCGCCCAAGGGCGACGAGCAACCAGA
TTTTTTCGTTCCGATGCTCTATGACGTGGGCACCCGCGATAGTCGCAGCATCATGGACGTGGCCGTTTTC
CGTCTGTCGAAGCGTGACCGACGAGCTGGCGAGGTGATCCGCTACGAGCTTCCAGACGGGCACGTAGAGG
TTTCCGCAGGGCCGGCCGGCATGGCCAGTGTGTGGGATTACGACCTGGTACTGATGGCGGTTTCCCATCT
AACCGAATCCATGAACCGATACCGGGAAGGGAAGGGAGACAAGCCCGGCCGCGTGTTCCGTCCACACGTT
GCGGACGTACTCAAGTTCTGCCGGCGAGCCGATGGCGGAAAGCAGAAAGACGACCTGGTAGAAACCTGCA
TTCGGTTAAACACCACGCACGTTGCCATGCAGCGTACGAAGAAGGCCAAGAACGGCCGCCTGGTGACGGT
ATCCGAGGGTGAAGCCTTGATTAGCCGCTACAAGATCGTAAAGAGCGAAACCGGGCGGCCGGAGTACATC
GAGATCGAGCTAGCTGATTGGATGTACCGCGAGATCACAGAAGGCAAGAACCCGGACGTGCTGACGGTTC
ACCCCGATTACTTTTTGATCGATCCCGGCATCGGCCGTTTTCTCTACCGCCTGGCACGCCGCGCCGCAGG
CAAGGCAGAAGCCAGATGGTTGTTCAAGACGATCTACGAACGCAGTGGCAGCGCCGGAGAGTTCAAGAAG
TTCTGTTTCACCGTGCGCAAGCTGATCGGGTCAAATGACCTGCCGGAGTACGATTTGAAGGAGGAGGCGG
GGCAGGCTGGCCCGATCCTAGTCATGCGCTACCGCAACCTGATCGAGGGCGAAGCATCCGCCGGTTCCTA
ATGTACGGAGCAGATGCTAGGGCAAATTGCCCTAGCAGGGGAAAAAGGTCGAAAAGGTCTCTTTCCTGTG
GATAGCACGTACATTGGGAACCCAAAGCCGTACATTGGGAACCGGAACCCGTACATTGGGAACCCAAAGC
CGTACATTGGGAACCGGTCACACATGTAAGTGACTGATATAAAAGAGAAAAAAGGCGATTTTTCCGCCTA
AAACTCTTTAAAACTTATTAAAACTCTTAAAACCCGCCTGGCCTGTGCATAACTGTCTGGCCAGCGCACA
GCCGAAGAGCTGCAAAAAGCGCCTACCCTTCGGTCGCTGCGCTCCCTACGCCCCGCCGCTTCGCGTCGGC
CTATCGCGGCCGCTGGCCGCTCAAAAATGGCTGGCCTACGGCCAGGCAATCTACCAGGGCGCGGACAAGC
CGCGCCGTCGCCACTCGACCGCCGGCGCCCACATCAAGGCACCCTGCCTCGCGCGTTTCGGTGATGACGG
TGAAAACCTCTGACACATGCAGCTCCCGGAGACGGTCACAGCTTGTCTGTAAGCGGATGCCGGGAGCAGA
CAAGCCCGTCAGGGCGCGTCAGCGGGTGTTGGCGGGTGTCGGGGCGCAGCCATGACCCAGTCACGTAGCG
ATAGCGGAGTGTATACTGGCTTAACTATGCGGCATCAGAGCAGATTGTACTGAGAGTGCACCATATGCGG
TGTGAAATACCGCACAGATGCGTAAGGAGAAAATACCGCATCAGGCGCTCTTCCGCTTCCTCGCTCACTG
ACTCGCTGCGCTCGGTCGTTCGGCTGCGGCGAGCGGTATCAGCTCACTCAAAGGCGGTAATACGGTTATC
CACAGAATCAGGGGATAACGCAGGAAAGAACATGTGAGCAAAAGGCCAGCAAAAGGCCAGGAACCGTAAA
AAGGCCGCGTTGCTGGCGTTTTTCCATAGGCTCCGCCCCCCTGACGAGCATCACAAAAATCGACGCTCAA
GTCAGAGGTGGCGAAACCCGACAGGACTATAAAGATACCAGGCGTTTCCCCCTGGAAGCTCCCTCGTGCG
CTCTCCTGTTCCGACCCTGCCGCTTACCGGATACCTGTCCGCCTTTCTCCCTTCGGGAAGCGTGGCGCTT
TCTCATAGCTCACGCTGTAGGTATCTCAGTTCGGTGTAGGTCGTTCGCTCCAAGCTGGGCTGTGTGCACG
AACCCCCCGTTCAGCCCGACCGCTGCGCCTTATCCGGTAACTATCGTCTTGAGTCCAACCCGGTAAGACA
CGACTTATCGCCACTGGCAGCAGCCACTGGTAACAGGATTAGCAGAGCGAGGTATGTAGGCGGTGCTACA
GAGTTCTTGAAGTGGTGGCCTAACTACGGCTACACTAGAAGGACAGTATTTGGTATCTGCGCTCTGCTGA
AGCCAGTTACCTTCGGAAAAAGAGTTGGTAGCTCTTGATCCGGCAAACAAACCACCGCTGGTAGCGGTGG
TTTTTTTGTTTGCAAGCAGCAGATTACGCGCAGAAAAAAAGGATCTCAAGAAGATCCTTTGATCTTTTCT
ACGGGGTCTGACGCTCAGTGGAACGAAAACTCACGTTAAGGGATTTTGGTCATGCATTCTAGGTACTAAA
ACAATTCATCCAGTAAAATATAATATTTTATTTTCTCCCAATCAGGCTTGATCCCCAGTAAGTCAAAAAA
TAGCTCGACATACTGTTCTTCCCCGATATCCTCCCTGATCGACCGGACGCAGAAGGCAATGTCATACCAC
TTGTCCGCCCTGCCGCTTCTCCCAAGATCAATAAAGCCACTTACTTTGCCATCTTTCACAAAGATGTTGC
TGTCTCCCAGGTCGCCGTGGGAAAAGACAAGTTCCTCTTCGGGCTTTTCCGTCTTTAAAAAATCATACAG
CTCGCGCGGATCTTTAAATGGAGTGTCTTCTTCCCAGTTTTCGCAATCCACATCGGCCAGATCGTTATTC
AGTAAGTAATCCAATTCGGCTAAGCGGCTGTCTAAGCTATTCGTATAGGGACAATCCGATATGTCGATGG
AGTGAAAGAGCCTGATGCACTCCGCATACAGCTCGATAATCTTTTCAGGGCTTTGTTCATCTTCATACTC
TTCCGAGCAAAGGACGCCATCGGCCTCACTCATGAGCAGATTGCTCCAGCCATCATGCCGTTCAAAGTGC
AGGACCTTTGGAACAGGCAGCTTTCCTTCCAGCCATAGCATCATGTCCTTTTCCCGTTCCACATCATAGG
TGGTCCCTTTATACCGGCTGTCCGTCATTTTTAAATATAGGTTTTCATTTTCTCCCACCAGCTTATATAC
CTTAGCAGGAGACATTCCTTCCGTATCTTTTACGCAGCGGTATTTTTCGATCAGTTTTTTCAATTCCGGT
GATATTCTCATTTTAGCCATTTATTATTTCCTTCCTCTTTTCTACAGTATTTAAAGATACCCCAAGAAGC
TAATTATAACAAGACGAACTCCAATTCACTGTTCCTTGCATTCTAAAACCTTAAATACCAGAAAACAGCT
TTTTCAAAGTTGTTTTCAAAGTTGGCGTATAACATAGTATCGACGGAGCCGATTTTGAAACCGCGGTGAT
CACAGGCAGCAACGCTCTGTCATCGTTACAATCAACATGCTACCCTCCGCGAGATCATCCGTGTTTCAAA
CCCGGCAGCTTAGTTGCCGTTCTTCCGAATAGCATCGGTAACATGAGCAAAGTCTGCCGCCTTACAACGG
CTCTCCCGCTGACGCCGTCCCGGACTGATGGGCTGCCTGTATCGAGTGGTGATTTTGTGCCGAGCTGCCG
GTCGGGGAGCTGTTGGCTGGCTGGTGGCAGGATATATTGTGGTGTAAACAAATTGACGCTTAGACAACTT
AATAACACATTGCGGACGTTTTTAATGTACTGAATTAACGCCGAATTAATTCGAGCTCGGATCTGATAAT
TTATTTGAAAATTCATAAGAAAAGCAAACGTTACATGAATTGATGAAACAATACAAAGACAGATAAAGCC
ACGCACATTTAGGATATTGGCCGAGATTACTGAATATTGAGTAAGATCACGGAATTTCTGACAGGAGCAT
GTCTTCAATTCAGCCCAAATGGCAGTTGAAATACTCAAACCGCCCCATATGCAGGAGCGGATCATTCATT
GTTTGTTTGGTTGCCTTTGCCAACATGGGAGTCCAAGATTCTGCAGTCAAATCTCGGTGACGGGCAGGAC
CGGACGGGGCGGTACCGGCAGGCTGAAGTCCAGCTGCCAGAAACCCACGTCATGCCAGTTCCCGTGCTTG
AAGCCGGCCGCCCGCAGCATGCCGCGGGGGGCATATCCGAGCGCCTCGTGCATGCGCACGCTCGGGTCGT
TGGGCAGCCCGATGACAGCGACCACGCTCTTGAAGCCCTGTGCCTCCAGGGACTTCAGCAGGTGGGTGTA
GAGCGTGGAGCCCAGTCCCGTCCGCTGGTGGCGGGGGGAGACGTACACGGTCGACTCGGCCGTCCAGTCG
TAGGCGTTGCGTGCCTTCCAGGGGCCCGCGTAGGCGATGCCGGCGACCTCGCCGTCCACCTCGGCGACGA
GCCAGGGATAGCGCTCCCGCAGACGGACGAGGTCGTCCGTCCACTCCTGCGGTTCCTGCGGCTCGGTACG
GAAGTTGACCGTGCTTGTCTCGATGTAGTGGTTGACGATGGTGCAGACCGCCGGCATGTCCGCCTCGGTG
GCACGGCGGATGTCGGCCGGGCGTCGTTCTGGGCTCATCGATTCGATTTGGTGTATCGAGATTGGTTATG
AAATTCAGATGCTAGTGTAATGTATTGGTAATTTGGGAAGATATAATAGGAAGCAAGGCTATTTATCCAT
TTCTGAAAAGGCGAAATGGCGTCACCGCGAGCGTCACGCGCATTCCGTTCTTGCTGTAAAGCGTTGTTTG
GTACACTTTTGACTAGCGAGGCTTGGCGTGTCAGCGTATCTATTCAAAAGTCGTTAATGGCTGCGGATCA
AGAAAAAGTTGGAATAGAAACAGAATACCCGCGAAATTCAGGCCCGGTTGCCATGTCCTACACGCCGAAA
TAAACGACCAAATTAGTAGAAAAATAAAAACTGACTCGGATACTTACGTCACGTCTTGCGCACTGATTTG
AAAAATCTCAGAATTCATGGATCCTAGGTGAGTCTAGAGAGTTAATTAAGTTTGCAAGCAGCAGATTACG
CGCAGAAAAAAAGGATCTCAAGGAGATCCTTTGGATCACAAAAAAAAAGCCCGCTCATTAGGCGGGTTAA
ATTCCCGGGTACTGCAGCCGATTCATTAGTGCAGGTTAACCTGGCTTATCGAAATTAATACGACTCACTA
TAGGGAGACCGGCTGATCTGATCCCTACTCCAAAAATGTCAAAGATACAGTCTCAGAAGACCAAAGGGCT
ATTGAGACTTTTCAACAAAGGGTAATTTCGGGAAACCACCTCGGATTCCATTGCCCAGCTATCTGTCACT
TCATCGAAAGGACAGTGGAAAAGGAAGGTGGCTCCTACAAATGCCATCATTGCGATAAAGGGAAGGCTAT
CATTCAAGATGCCTCTGCCGACAGTGGTCCCAAAGATGGACCCCCACCCACGAGGAGCATCGTGGGAAAA
GAAGACGTTCCAACCACGTCTTCAAAGCAAGTGGATTGATGTGACATCTCCACTGACGTAAGGGATGACG
CACAATCCCACCCCTACTCCAAAAATGTCAAAGATACTGTCTCAGAAGACCAAAGGGCTAT
Features (pLannotate 1.2.2; 26 found; start..end, strand, type, name):
      1..346     +  promoter       CaMV 35S promoter: strong constitutive promoter from cauliflower mosaic virus
    507..683     +  polyA_signal   CaMV poly(A) signal: cauliflower mosaic virus polyadenylation signal
   1245..1263    -  promoter       SP6 promoter: promoter for bacteriophage SP6 RNA polymerase
   1328..1987    -  CDS            CmR: chloramphenicol acetyltransferase; cat; confers resistance to chloramphenicol
   1988..2024    -  promoter       cat promoter (fragment): promoter of the E. coli cat gene encoding chloramphenicol acetyltransferase
   2024..2052    -  promoter       tet promoter: E. coli promoter for tetracycline efflux protein gene
   2114..2282    -  rep_origin     ori (fragment): high-copy-number ColE1/pMB1/pBR322/pUC origin of replication
   2314..3021    +  terminator     OCS terminator: octopine synthase terminator
   3022..3042    +  misc_feature   MCS (fragment): pUC18/19 multiple cloning site
   3045..3199    +  CDS            lacZα (fragment): LacZα fragment of β-galactosidase; lacZ fragment
   3265..3289    +  misc_feature   RB T-DNA repeat: right border repeat from nopaline C58 T-DNA
   3629..4030    +  CDS            Y4CG_SINFN (fragment): Protein inferred from homology: Swiss-Prot protein existence level 3. From Sinorhizobium fredii (strain NBRC 101917 / NGR234).
   4590..5219    +  CDS            pVS1 StaA: stability protein from the Pseudomonas plasmid pVS1 (Heeb et al., 2000)
   5648..6721    +  CDS            pVS1 RepA: replication protein from the Pseudomonas plasmid pVS1 (Heeb et al., 2000)
   6787..6981    +  rep_origin     pVS1 oriV: origin of replication for the Pseudomonas plasmid pVS1 (Heeb et al., 2000)
   7184..7223    +  CDS            rop (fragment): Rop protein, which maintains plasmids at low copy number; rop
   7325..7465    +  misc_feature   bom: basis of mobility region from pBR322
   7651..8239    -  rep_origin     ori: high-copy-number ColE1/pMB1/pBR322/pUC origin of replication
   8326..9120    -  CDS            KanR: aminoglycoside phosphotransferase; aphA-3; confers resistance to kanamycin
   9545..9569    +  misc_feature   LB T-DNA repeat: left border repeat from nopaline C58 T-DNA
   9655..9907    -  terminator     MAS terminator: mannopine synthase terminator
   9920..10468   -  CDS            bar: PAT_STRHY - Experimental evidence at protein level: Swiss-Prot protein existence level 1. Inactivates phosphinothricin (PPT) by transfer of an acetyl group from acetyl CoA. Can also acetylate demethylphosphinothricin but not PTT or glutamate. This enzyme is an effector of phosphinothricin tripeptide (PTT or bialaphos) resistance. From Streptomyces hygroscopicus. Introduced by genetic manipulation and expressed in glufosinate-tolerant maize by Dekalb Genetics.
  10474..10854   -  promoter       MAS promoter: mannopine synthase promoter (Velten et al., 1984)
  10900..10941   -  rep_origin     ori (fragment): high-copy-number ColE1/pMB1/pBR322/pUC origin of replication
  11046..11064   +  promoter       T7 promoter: promoter for bacteriophage T7 RNA polymerase
  11133..11421   +  promoter       CaMV 35S promoter (fragment): strong constitutive promoter from cauliflower mosaic virus
