[The description below was written by a language model from this plasmid's Addgene catalogue record and pLannotate feature annotations shown in this document.]
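Description:
pFGC5941-PacI-ath-STTM782 is a plant expression binary vector built on the pFGC5941-PacI backbone and designed to knock down miR782 function in Arabidopsis thaliana. The feature table shows the layout of an Agrobacterium T-DNA binary plasmid: nopaline-type left and right border repeats flank the plant payload. Outside the borders lie the pVS1 replication and stability functions (oriV, RepA, StaA) for maintenance in Agrobacterium, a ColE1/pBR322-type origin with the bom mobilisation region for propagation in E. coli, and a kanamycin resistance gene. Bacterial selection uses both kanamycin and chloramphenicol. The chloramphenicol marker (CmR) is carried within the insert itself, so the double selection identifies clones that have taken up the cassette.

The roughly 2.8 kb insert was cloned into a PacI site that is retained on both sides. According to the depositor, it comprises a 2x35S promoter, the STTM782 element, a CaMV 35S terminator and CmR. The annotation agrees with this, showing a partial and a full CaMV 35S promoter unit spanning the sequence origin, a short unannotated gap where the STTM presumably sits, the CaMV poly(A) signal, and then the cat gene, along with small T7, SP6 and origin fragments left from the intermediate cloning vector.

A short tandem target mimic is a small non-coding transcript with two imperfect miRNA binding sites joined by a spacer. It sequesters the cognate miRNA and triggers its degradation. Also within the T-DNA is a bar gene under the mannopine synthase promoter and terminator, which confers Basta (phosphinothricin) resistance for selecting transgenic plants. An OCS terminator remains from the parental backbone. The construct is used to generate miR782 loss-of-function lines for studying that miRNA's role.
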