Addgene plasmid #84149: pFGC5941-PacI-ath-STTM782
Purpose: target miRNA782 for destruction in Arabidopsis thaliana
Depositing lab: Guiliang Tang. Depositing organization: Michigan Technological University. Publication: Construction of short tandem target mimic (STTM) to block the functions of plant and animal microRNAs. Tang G, Yan J, Gu Y, Qiao M, Fan R, Mao Y, Tang X. Methods. 2012 Oct;58(2):118-25. doi: 10.1016/j.ymeth.2012.10.006. Epub 2012 Oct 23. PubMed 23098881.
Backbone
  Vector backbone: pFGC5941-PacI
  Backbone manufacturer: Guiliang Tang (Addgene plasmid # 44182)
  Backbone size w/o insert (bp): 8608
  Vector type: Plant Expression
  Selectable markers: Basta
Growth in bacteria
  Bacterial resistance: Chloramphenicol and Kanamycin, 25 & 50 μg/mL
  Growth temperature: 37°C
  Growth strain: DH5alpha
  Copy number: High Copy
Gene/Insert
  Gene/Insert name: STTM782
  Species: A. thaliana (mustard weed)
  Insert size (bp): 2846
  Promoter: 2x35S
  Cloning method: Restriction Enzyme; 5′ cloning site PacI (not destroyed); 3′ cloning site PacI (not destroyed)
  Sequencing primers: 5′ CACTATCCTTCGCAAGACCCTTCC; 3′ CAACACATGAGCGAAACCCTATAA
Terms and licenses: Academic/Nonprofit Terms; Industry Terms: Not Available to Industry
Depositor comments: The insert within this plasmid contains a 2x35S promoter, STTM, T35S and CmR.
How to cite: pFGC5941-PacI-ath-STTM782 was a gift from Guiliang Tang (Addgene plasmid # 84149 ; http://n2t.net/addgene:84149 ; RRID:Addgene_84149)
