>Addgene plasmid #84149 | pFGC5941-PacI-ath-STTM782 | depositor partial sequence | sequence record 160705 | STTM
AAGAACATCCAGATAGGTGTTTGTGTTGTTGTTGTTATGGTCTAATTTAAATATGGTCTAAAGAAGAAGA
ATAAGAACATCCAGATAGGTGTTTGT
