>Addgene plasmid #84149 | pFGC5941-PacI-ath-STTM782 | addgene partial sequence | sequence record 166755 | pFGC-RCS-1 5'-AATAAAAACTGACTCGGA-3'
CTCAGAATTCATGGATCCTAGGTGAGTCTAGAGAGTTAATTAAGTTTGCAAGCAGCAGATTACGCGCAGA
AAAAAAGGATCTCAAGGAGATCCTTTGGATCACAAAAAAAAAGCCCGCTCATTAGGCGGGTTAAATTCCC
GGGTACTGCAGCCGATTCATTAGTGCAGGTTAACCTGGCTTATCGAAATTAATACGACTCACTATAGGGA
GACCGGCTGATCTGATCCCTACTCCAAAAATGTCAAAGATACAGTCTCAGAAGACCAAAGGGCTATTGAG
ACTTTTCAACAAAGGGTAATTTCGGGAAACCACCTCGGATTCCATTGCCCAGCTATCTGTCACTTCATCG
AAAGGACAGTGGAAAAGGAAGGTGGCTCCTACAAATGCCATCATTGCGATAAAGGGAAGGCTATCATTCA
AGATGCCTCTGCCGACAGTGGTCCCAAAGATGGACCCCCACCCACGAGGAGCATCGTGGGAAAAGAAGAC
GTTCCAACCACGTCTTCAAAGCAAGTGGATTGATGTGACATCTCCACTGACGTAAGGGATGACGCACAAT
CCCACCCCTACTCCAAAAATGTCAAAGATACTGTCTCAGAAGACCAAAGGGCTATTGAGACTTTTCAACA
AAGGGTAATTTCGGGAAACCTCCTCGGATTCCATTGCCCAGCTATCTGTCACCTCATCGAAAGGACAGTA
GAAAGGGGAGGTGGCTCCTACAAATGCCATCATTGCGATAAAGGAAAGGCTATCATTCAAGATGCCTCTG
CCGACAGTGGTCCCAAAGATGGACCCCCACCCACGAGGAGCATCGTGGAAAAAGAAGACGTTCCAACCAC
GTCTTCAAAGCAAGTGGATTGATGTGACATCTCCACTGACATAAGG
