>Addgene plasmid #84149 | pFGC5941-PacI-ath-STTM782 | addgene partial sequence | sequence record 166757 | M13-F20 5'-TGTAAAACGACGGCCAGT-3'
CTGAGCCTCGACATGTTGTCGCAAAATTCGCCCTGGACCCGCCCAACGATTTGTCGTCACTGTCAAGGTT
TGACCTGCACTTCATTTGGGGCCCACATACACCAAAAAAATGCTGCATAATTCTCGGGGCAGCAAGTCGG
TTACCCGGCCGCCGTGCTGGACCGGGTTGAATGGTGCCCGTAACTTTCGGTAGAGCGGACGGCCAATACT
CAACTTCAAGGAATCTCACCCATGCGCGCCGGCGGGGAACCGGAGTTCCCTTCAGTGAGCGTTATTAGTT
CGCCGCTCGGTGTGTCGTAGATACTAGCCCCTGGGGCACTTTTGAAATTTGAATAAGATTTATGTAATCA
GTCTTTTAGGTTTGACCGGTTCTGCCGCTTTTTTTAAAATTGGATTTGTAATAATAAAACGCAATTGTTT
GTTATTGTGGCGCTCTATCATAGATGTCGCTATAAACCTATTCAGCACAATATATTGTTTTCATTTTAAT
ATTGTACATATAAGTAGTAGGGTACAATCAGTAAATTGAACGGAGAATATTATTCATAAAAATACGATAG
TAACGGGTGATATATTCATTAGAATGAACCGAAACCGGCGGTAAGGATCTGAGCTACACATGCTCAGGTT
TTTT
